Addgene plasmid #133367: BII-Sh-PnGW-CMV-Luc
Purpose: Piggybac vector for shRNA-mediated knockdown, co-expressed with GFP-NLS
Depositing lab: Blair Madison. Depositing organization: Washington University in Saint Louis. Publication: The oncogenic function of PLAGL2 is mediated via ASCL2 and IGF2 and a Wnt-independent mechanism in colorectal cancer. Fischer AD, Veronese-Paniagua DA, Swaminathan S, Kashima H, Rubin DC, Madison BB. Am J Physiol Gastrointest Liver Physiol. 2023 Jun 13. doi: 10.1152/ajpgi.00058.2022. PubMed 37310750.
Backbone
  Vector backbone: BII-sh-PnGW-CMV
  Backbone manufacturer: Madison Lab
  Vector type: Mammalian Expression
  Selectable markers: Puromycin
Growth in bacteria
  Bacterial resistance: Ampicillin, 100 μg/mL
  Growth temperature: 37°C
  Growth strain: DH5alpha
  Copy number: High Copy
Gene/Insert
  Gene/Insert name: GFP-NLS
  gRNA/shRNA sequence: GTCACAGAATCGTCGTATGCAGCTCGAGCTGCATACGACGATTCTGTGA
  Species: Other
  Mutation: N/A
  Promoter: CMV
  Tag / fusion protein: HA-tagged GFP (N terminal on insert)
  Cloning method: Restriction Enzyme; 5′ cloning site Unknown (unknown if destroyed)
Terms and licenses: Academic/Nonprofit Terms; Industry Terms: Not Available to Industry
Depositor comments: Please visit https://doi.org/10.1101/2020.10.14.339531 for bioRxiv preprint.
How to cite: BII-Sh-PnGW-CMV-Luc was a gift from Blair Madison (Addgene plasmid # 133367 ; http://n2t.net/addgene:133367 ; RRID:Addgene_133367)
