[The description below was written by a language model from this plasmid's Addgene catalogue record and pLannotate feature annotations shown in this document.]
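Description:
BII-Sh-PnGW-CMV-Luc is an 8,021 bp mammalian expression plasmid described as a piggyBac transposon vector for shRNA-mediated knockdown with co-expression of a nuclear-localized GFP. It is built on a pBluescript-type bacterial backbone, with a high-copy ColE1/pUC origin, an f1 origin, ampicillin resistance (AmpR with its own promoter) and remnants of the lac promoter/operator, lacZα and multiple cloning site. The two sequence records, one from the depositor and one from repository sequencing, are the same length and carry the same features in the same order, differing only in the start coordinate. The automated annotation does not mark piggyBac terminal repeats, so the transposon boundaries cannot be placed from the feature table. Two phage lambda portal-gene fragments flank the mammalian cassette region and look like stuffer or spacer DNA, though the record does not explain them.

The payload consists of two transcription units in the same orientation. A human U6 RNA polymerase III promoter drives the short hairpin RNA. The "Luc" in the name suggests a luciferase-directed hairpin, possibly a control, but the record does not state the target. Downstream, the CMV enhancer and promoter drive a single open reading frame encoding puromycin N-acetyltransferase, a T2A ribosome-skipping peptide and an Emerald-type GFP. The catalogue describes this GFP as HA-tagged and carrying an NLS, although neither the tag nor the NLS is annotated separately. A WPRE follows to boost transcript stability and expression, and an SV40 polyadenylation signal lies beyond it, annotated on the opposite strand. Co-delivery with a piggyBac transposase would be expected to integrate the cassette stably. Puromycin then selects knockdown cells, and nuclear green fluorescence identifies them.
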