Features (pLannotate 1.2.2; 21 found; start..end, strand, type, name):
    308..325     -  misc_feature   MCS (fragment): pBluescript multiple cloning site
    580..820     +  promoter       U6 promoter: RNA polymerase III promoter for human U6 snRNA
    965..1268    +  enhancer       CMV enhancer: human cytomegalovirus immediate early enhancer
   1269..1472    +  promoter       CMV promoter: human cytomegalovirus (CMV) immediate early promoter
   1516..2112    +  CDS            pac: PUAC_STRAD - Protein predicted: Swiss-Prot protein existence level 4. Detoxification of puromycin. From Streptomyces alboniger.
   2128..2180    +  CDS            T2A (fragment): 2A peptide from Thosea asigna virus capsid protein Eukaryotic ribosomes fail to insert a peptide bond between the Gly and Pro residues, yielding separate polypeptides.
   2221..2937    +  CDS            Emerald: Emerald is a basic (constitutively fluorescent) green fluorescent protein published in 1998, derived from Aequorea victoria. It is reported to be a very rapidly-maturing weak dimer.
   2998..3586    +  misc_feature   WPRE: woodchuck hepatitis virus posttranscriptional regulatory element
   3666..3800    -  polyA_signal   SV40 poly(A) signal: SV40 polyadenylation signal
   3823..3906    -  CDS            large T antigen (fragment): large T antigen from SV40 (simian virus 40)
   4647..4766    -  CDS            B (fragment): PORTL_LAMBD - Experimental evidence at protein level: Swiss-Prot protein existence level 1. Forms the portal vertex of the capsid (PubMed:6228056, PubMed:6232391). This portal plays critical roles in head assembly, genome packaging, neck/tail attachment, and genome ejection (Probable). The portal protein multimerizes as a single ring-shaped homododecamer arranged around a central channel (PubMed:6232391). Binds to the terminase subunits to form the packaging machine (PubMed:7799432). From Escherichia phage lambda (Bacteriophage lambda).
   4768..4923    +  CDS            lacZα (fragment): LacZα fragment of β-galactosidase; lacZ fragment
   4928..5356    +  rep_origin     f1 ori (sequence partly withheld): f1 bacteriophage origin of replication; arrow indicates direction of (+) strand synthesis
   5409..5513    +  promoter       AmpR promoter: bla
   5514..6374    +  CDS            AmpR: β-lactamase; bla; confers resistance to ampicillin, carbenicillin, and related antibiotics
   6545..7133    +  rep_origin     ori: high-copy-number ColE1/pMB1/pBR322/pUC origin of replication
   7316..7408    +  CDS            lacI (fragment): lac repressor; lacI; The lac repressor binds to the lac operator to inhibit transcription in E. coli. This inhibition can be relieved by adding lactose or isopropyl-β-D-thiogalactopyranoside (IPTG).
   7421..7442    +  protein_bind   CAP binding site: CAP binding activates transcription in the presence of cAMP. E. coli catabolite activator protein
   7457..7487    +  promoter       lac promoter: promoter for the E. coli lac operon
   7495..7511    +  protein_bind   lac operator: The lac repressor binds to the lac operator to inhibit transcription in E. coli. This inhibition can be relieved by adding lactose or isopropyl-β-D-thiogalactopyranoside (IPTG). lac repressor encoded by lacI
   7549..8016    -  CDS            B (fragment): PORTL_LAMBD - Experimental evidence at protein level: Swiss-Prot protein existence level 1. Forms the portal vertex of the capsid (PubMed:6228056, PubMed:6232391). This portal plays critical roles in head assembly, genome packaging, neck/tail attachment, and genome ejection (Probable). The portal protein multimerizes as a single ring-shaped homododecamer arranged around a central channel (PubMed:6232391). Binds to the terminase subunits to form the packaging machine (PubMed:7799432). From Escherichia phage lambda (Bacteriophage lambda).
>Addgene plasmid #133367 | BII-Sh-PnGW-CMV-Luc | depositor full sequence | sequence record 256347 | BII-Sh-PnGW-CMV-Luc sequence 8021 bps
TTAACCCTAGAAAGATAGTCTGCGTAAAATTGACGCATGCATTCTTGAAATATTGCTCTCTCTTTCTAAA
TAGCGCGAATCCGTCGCTGTGCATTTAGGACATCTCAGTCGCCGCTTGGAGCTCCCGTGAGGCGTGCTTG
TCAATGCGGTAAGTGTCACTGATTTTGAACTATAACGACCGCGTGAGTCAAAATGACGCATGATTATCTT
TTACGTGACTTTTAAGATTTAACTCATACGATAATTATATTGTTATTTCATGTTCTACTTACGTGATAAC
TTATTATATATATATTTTCTTGTTATAGATCCACTAGTTCTAGAGGGACAGCCCCCCCCCAAAGCCCCCA
GGGATGTAATTACGTCCCTCCCCCGCTAGGGGGCAGCAGCGAGCCGCCCGGGGCTCCGCTCCGGTCCGGC
GCTCCCCCCGCATCCCCGAGCCGGCAGCGTGCGGGGACAGCCCGGGCACGGGGAAGGTGGCACGGGATCG
CTTTCCTCTGAACGCTTCTCGCTGCTCTTTGAGCCTGCAGACACCTGGGGGGATACGGGGAAAAGGCCTC
CAGGGCCGCCCCCTTCACCGAGGGCCTATTTCCCATGATTCCTTCATATTTGCATATACGATACAAGGCT
GTTAGAGAGATAATTGGAATTAATTTGACTGTAAACACAAAGATATTAGTACAAAATACGTGACGTAGAA
AGTAATAATTTCTTGGGTAGTTTGCAGTTTTAAAATTATGTTTTAAAATGGACTATCATATGCTTACCGT
AACTTGAAAGTATTTCGATTTCTTGGCTTTATATATCTTGTGGAAAGGACGAAACACCGGTCACAGAATC
GTCGTATGCAGCTCGAGCTGCATACGACGATTCTGTGATTTTTGCCTCCAAGGCCTGCAGGCATTAGTTA
TTAATAGTAATCAATTACGGGGTCATTAGTTCATAGCCCATATATGGAGTTCCGCGTTACATAACTTACG
GTAAATGGCCCGCCTGGCTGACCGCCCAACGACCCCCGCCCATTGACGTCAATAATGACGTATGTTCCCA
TAGTAACGCCAATAGGGACTTTCCATTGACGTCAATGGGTGGAGTATTTACGGTAAACTGCCCACTTGGC
AGTACATCAAGTGTATCATATGCCAAGTACGCCCCCTATTGACGTCAATGACGGTAAATGGCCCGCCTGG
CATTATGCCCAGTACATGACCTTATGGGACTTTCCTACTTGGCAGTACATCTACGTATTAGTCATCGCTA
TTACCATGGTGATGCGGTTTTGGCAGTACATCAATGGGCGTGGATAGCGGTTTGACTCACGGGGATTTCC
AAGTCTCCACCCCATTGACGTCAATGGGAGTTTGTTTTGGCACCAAAATCAACGGGACTTTCCAAAATGT
CGTAACAACTCCGCCCCATTGACGCAAATGGGCGGTAGGCGTGTACGGTGGGAGGTCTATATAAGCAGAG
CTGGTTTAGTGAACCTGCAGGTCGGCCGCCACGACCGGTGCCACCATGACTGAATACAAACCAACTGTTC
GCCTGGCAACTCGTGATGATGTTCCACGTGCAGTTCGCACCCTGGCTGCTGCATTTGCTGACTACCCTGC
AACCCGTCACACTGTGGACCCAGACCGCCACATTGAACGTGTGACTGAACTGCAGGAGCTGTTCCTGACC
CGTGTGGGCCTGGACATTGGCAAAGTGTGGGTGGCAGATGATGGTGCTGCTGTGGCAGTGTGGACCACCC
CTGAATCTGTTGAAGCTGGTGCAGTGTTTGCTGAGATTGGCCCACGCATGGCAGAACTGTCTGGCAGCCG
CCTGGCAGCACAACAGCAGATGGAAGGTCTGCTGGCACCACACCGCCCAAAAGAACCTGCTTGGTTCCTG
GCAACTGTGGGTGTGAGCCCTGACCACCAGGGTAAGGGCCTGGGCTCTGCAGTGGTGCTGCCTGGTGTGG
AAGCAGCTGAACGTGCAGGTGTGCCTGCTTTCCTGGAGACCTCAGCTCCACGCAACCTGCCTTTCTATGA
ACGCCTGGGCTTCACTGTGACTGCTGATGTGGAAGTGCCAGAAGGCCCACGCACTTGGTGCATGACTCGC
AAACCAGGTGCTAGCCTTGGCTCCGGCGAGGGCAGGGGAAGTCTTCTAACATGCGGGGACGTGGAGGAAA
ATCCCGGCCCACTCGGCTACCCCTACGACGTGCCCGACTACGCCAGCGGCATGGTGAGCAAGGGCGAGGA
GCTGTTCACCGGGGTGGTGCCCATCCTGGTCGAGCTGGACGGCGACGTAAACGGCCACAAGTTCAGCGTG
TCCGGCGAGGGCGAGGGCGATGCCACCTACGGCAAGCTGACCCTGAAGTTCATCTGCACCACCGGCAAGC
TGCCCGTGCCCTGGCCCACCCTCGTGACCACCTTCACCTACGGCGTGCAGTGCTTCGCCCGCTACCCCGA
CCACATGAAGCAGCACGACTTCTTCAAGTCCGCCATGCCCGAAGGCTACGTCCAGGAGCGCACCATCTTC
TTCAAGGACGACGGCAACTACAAGACCCGCGCCGAGGTGAAGTTCGAGGGCGACACCCTGGTGAACCGCA
TCGAGCTGAAGGGCATCGACTTCAAGGAGGACGGCAACATCCTGGGGCACAAGCTGGAGTACAACTACAA
CAGCCACAAGGTCTATATCACCGCCGACAAGCAGAAGAACGGCATCAAGGTGAACTTCAAGACCCGCCAC
AACATCGAGGACGGCAGCGTGCAGCTCGCCGACCACTACCAGCAGAACACCCCCATCGGCGACGGCCCCG
TGCTGCTGCCCGACAACCACTACCTGAGCACCCAGTCCGCCCTGAGCAAAGACCCCAACGAGAAGCGCGA
TCACATGGTCCTGCTGGAGTTCGTGACCGCCGCCGGGATCACTCTCGGCATGGACGAGCTGTACAAGGGC
CCCAAGAAGAAGCGCAAGGTGGGCGCCTAAGTACAAGTAAGAGTTCGCGTCTGGAACAATCAACCTCTGG
ATTACAAAATTTGTGAAAGATTGACTGGTATTCTTAACTATGTTGCTCCTTTTACGCTATGTGGATACGC
TGCTTTAATGCCTTTGTATCATGCTATTGCTTCCCGTATGGCTTTCATTTTCTCCTCCTTGTATAAATCC
TGGTTGCTGTCTCTTTATGAGGAGTTGTGGCCCGTTGTCAGGCAACGTGGCGTGGTGTGCACTGTGTTTG
CTGACGCAACCCCCACTGGTTGGGGCATTGCCACCACCTGTCAGCTCCTTTCCGGGACTTTCGCTTTCCC
CCTCCCTATTGCCACGGCGGAACTCATCGCCGCCTGCCTTGCCCGCTGCTGGACAGGGGCTCGGCTGTTG
GGCACTGACAATTCCGTGGTGTTGTCGGGGAAGCTGACGTCCTTTCCATGGCTGCTCGCCTGTGTTGCCA
CCTGGATTCTGCGCGGGACGTCCTTCTGCTACGTCCCTTCGGCCCTCAATCCAGCGGACCTTCCTTCCCG
CGGCCTGCTGCCGGCTCTGCGGCCTCTTCCGCGTCTTCGCCTTCGCCCTCAGACGAGTCGGATCTCCCTT
TGGGCCGCCTCCCCGCCTGGAATTAATTCTGGCTAAGCACTTCGTGGCCGTCGATCGTTTAAAGGGAGGT
AGTGAGTCGAGATATCGATACTAGTGATCCAGACATGATAAGATACATTGATGAGTTTGGACAAACCACA
ACTAGAATGCAGTGAAAAAAATGCTTTATTTGTGAAATTTGTGATGCTATTGCTTTATTTGTAACCATTA
TAAGCTGCAATAAACAAGTTAACAACAACAATTGCATTCATTTTATGTTTCAGGTTCAGGGGGAGGTGTG
GGAGGTTTTTTAAAGCAAGTAAAACCTCTACAAATGTGGTATGGCTGATTATGATCCTCTAGAGGGACAG
CCCCCCCCCAAAGCCCCCAGGGATGTAATTACGTCCCTCCCCCGCTAGGGGGCAGCAGCGAGCCGCCCGG
GGCTCCGCTCCGGTCCGGCGCTCCCCCCGCATCCCCGAGCCGGCAGCGTGCGGGGACAGCCCGGGCACGG
GGAAGGTGGCACGGGATCGCTTTCCTCTGAACGCTTCTCGCTGCTCTTTGAGCCTGCAGACACCTGGGGG
GATACGGGGAAAAGCCATACCAATGGAGCTCACGGGGACAGCCCCCCCCCAAAGCCCCCAGGGATGTAAT
TACGTCCCTCCCCCGCTAGGGGGCAGCAGCGAGCCGCCCGGGGCTCCGCTCCGGTCCGGCGCTCCCCCCG
CATCCCCGAGCCGGCAGCGTGCGGGGACAGCCCGGGCACGGGGAAGGTGGCACGGGATCGCTTTCCTCTG
AACGCTTCTCGCTGCTCTTTGAGCCTGCAGACACCTGGGGGGATACGGGGAAAAAGAATTCGATAAAAGT
TTTGTTACTTTATAGAAGAAATTTTGAGTTTTTGTTTTTTTTAATAAATAAATAAACATAAATAAATTGT
TTGTTGAATTTATTATTAGTATGTAAGTGTAAATATAATAAAACTTAATATCTATTCAAATTAATAAATA
AACCTCGATATACAGACCGATAAAACACATGCGTCAATTTTACACATGATTATCTTTAACGTACGTCACA
ATATGATTATCTTTCTAGGGTTAATCTAGCTGCGTGTTCTGCAGCGTGTCGAGCATCTTCATCTGCTCCA
TCACGCTGTAAAACACATTTGCACCGCGAGTCTGCCCGTCCTCCACGGGTTCAAAAACGTGAATGAACGA
GGCGCGCTCACTGGCCGTCGTTTTACAACGTCGTGACTGGGAAAACCCTGGCGTTACCCAACTTAATCGC
CTTGCAGCACATCCCCCTTTCGCCAGCTGGCGTAATAGCGAAGAGGCCCGCACCGATCGCCCTTCCCAAC
AGTTGCGCAGCCTGAATGGCGAATGGG
[124 nt withheld, positions 4928-5051]
C
[91 nt withheld, positions 5053-5143]
A
[49 nt withheld, positions 5145-5193]
CCTTTGACGTTGGAGTCCACGTTCTTT
[37 nt withheld, positions 5221-5257]
ACCCTATCTCGGTCTATTCTTTTGATTTATAAGGGATTTTGCCGATTTCGGCCTATTGGTTAAAAAATGA
GCTGATTTAACAAAAATTTAACGCGAATTTTAACAAAATATTAACGCTTACAATTTAGGTGGCACTTTTC
GGGGAAATGTGCGCGGAACCCCTATTTGTTTATTTTTCTAAATACATTCAAATATGTATCCGCTCATGAG
ACAATAACCCTGATAAATGCTTCAATAATATTGAAAAAGGAAGAGTATGAGTATTCAACATTTCCGTGTC
GCCCTTATTCCCTTTTTTGCGGCATTTTGCCTTCCTGTTTTTGCTCACCCAGAAACGCTGGTGAAAGTAA
AAGATGCTGAAGATCAGTTGGGTGCACGAGTGGGTTACATCGAACTGGATCTCAACAGCGGTAAGATCCT
TGAGAGTTTTCGCCCCGAAGAACGTTTTCCAATGATGAGCACTTTTAAAGTTCTGCTATGTGGCGCGGTA
TTATCCCGTATTGACGCCGGGCAAGAGCAACTCGGTCGCCGCATACACTATTCTCAGAATGACTTGGTTG
AGTACTCACCAGTCACAGAAAAGCATCTTACGGATGGCATGACAGTAAGAGAATTATGCAGTGCTGCCAT
AACCATGAGTGATAACACTGCGGCCAACTTACTTCTGACAACGATCGGAGGACCGAAGGAGCTAACCGCT
TTTTTGCACAACATGGGGGATCATGTAACTCGCCTTGATCGTTGGGAACCGGAGCTGAATGAAGCCATAC
CAAACGACGAGCGTGACACCACGATGCCTGTAGCAATGGCAACAACGTTGCGCAAACTATTAACTGGCGA
ACTACTTACTCTAGCTTCCCGGCAACAATTAATAGACTGGATGGAGGCGGATAAAGTTGCAGGACCACTT
CTGCGCTCGGCCCTTCCGGCTGGCTGGTTTATTGCTGATAAATCTGGAGCCGGTGAGCGTGGGTCTCGCG
GTATCATTGCAGCACTGGGGCCAGATGGTAAGCCCTCCCGTATCGTAGTTATCTACACGACGGGGAGTCA
GGCAACTATGGATGAACGAAATAGACAGATCGCTGAGATAGGTGCCTCACTGATTAAGCATTGGTAACTG
TCAGACCAAGTTTACTCATATATACTTTAGATTGATTTAAAACTTCATTTTTAATTTAAAAGGATCTAGG
TGAAGATCCTTTTTGATAATCTCATGACCAAAATCCCTTAACGTGAGTTTTCGTTCCACTGAGCGTCAGA
CCCCGTAGAAAAGATCAAAGGATCTTCTTGAGATCCTTTTTTTCTGCGCGTAATCTGCTGCTTGCAAACA
AAAAAACCACCGCTACCAGCGGTGGTTTGTTTGCCGGATCAAGAGCTACCAACTCTTTTTCCGAAGGTAA
CTGGCTTCAGCAGAGCGCAGATACCAAATACTGTCCTTCTAGTGTAGCCGTAGTTAGGCCACCACTTCAA
GAACTCTGTAGCACCGCCTACATACCTCGCTCTGCTAATCCTGTTACCAGTGGCTGCTGCCAGTGGCGAT
AAGTCGTGTCTTACCGGGTTGGACTCAAGACGATAGTTACCGGATAAGGCGCAGCGGTCGGGCTGAACGG
GGGGTTCGTGCACACAGCCCAGCTTGGAGCGAACGACCTACACCGAACTGAGATACCTACAGCGTGAGCT
ATGAGAAAGCGCCACGCTTCCCGAAGGGAGAAAGGCGGACAGGTATCCGGTAAGCGGCAGGGTCGGAACA
GGAGAGCGCACGAGGGAGCTTCCAGGGGGAAACGCCTGGTATCTTTATAGTCCTGTCGGGTTTCGCCACC
TCTGACTTGAGCGTCGATTTTTGTGATGCTCGTCAGGGGGGCGGAGCCTATGGAAAAACGCCAGCAACGC
GGCCTTTTTACGGTTCCTGGCCTTTTGCTGGCCTTTTGCTCACATGTTCTTTCCTGCGTTATCCCCTGAT
TCTGTGGATAACCGTATTACCGCCTTTGAGTGAGCTGATACCGCTCGCCGCAGCCGAACGACCGAGCGCA
GCGAGTCAGTGAGCGAGGAAGCGGAAGAGCGCCCAATACGCAAACCGCCTCTCCCCGCGCGTTGGCCGAT
TCATTAATGCAGCTGGCACGACAGGTTTCCCGACTGGAAAGCGGGCAGTGAGCGCAACGCAATTAATGTG
AGTTAGCTCACTCATTAGGCACCCCAGGCTTTACACTTTATGCTTCCGGCTCGTATGTTGTGTGGAATTG
TGAGCGGATAACAATTTCACACAGGAAACAGCTATGACCATGATTACGCCAAGCGCGCCCGCCGGGTAAC
TCACGGGGTATCCATGTCCATTTCTGCGGCATCCAGCCAGGATACCCGTCCTCGCTGACGTAATATCCCA
GCGCCGCACCGCTGTCATTAATCTGCACACCGGCACGGCAGTTCCGGCTGTCGCCGGTATTGTTCGGGTT
GCTGATGCGCTTCGGGCTGACCATCCGGAACTGTGTCCGGAAAAGCCGCGACGAACTGGTATCCCAGGTG
GCCTGAACGAACAGTTCACCGTTAAAGGCGTGCATGGCCACACCTTCCCGAATCATCATGGTAAACGTGC
GTTTTCGCTCAACGTCAATGCAGCAGCAGTCATCCTCGGCAAACTCTTTCCATGCCGCTTCAACCTCGCG
GGAAAAGGCACGGGCTTCTTCCTCCCCGATGCCCAGATAGCGCCAGCTTGGGCGATGACTGAGCCGGAAA
AAAGACCCGACGATATGATCCTGATGCAGCTAGA
