Features (pLannotate 1.2.2; 21 found; start..end, strand, type, name):
      8..24      +  protein_bind   lac operator: The lac repressor binds to the lac operator to inhibit transcription in E. coli. This inhibition can be relieved by adding lactose or isopropyl-β-D-thiogalactopyranoside (IPTG). lac repressor encoded by lacI
     62..529     -  CDS            B (fragment): PORTL_LAMBD - Experimental evidence at protein level: Swiss-Prot protein existence level 1. Forms the portal vertex of the capsid (PubMed:6228056, PubMed:6232391). This portal plays critical roles in head assembly, genome packaging, neck/tail attachment, and genome ejection (Probable). The portal protein multimerizes as a single ring-shaped homododecamer arranged around a central channel (PubMed:6232391). Binds to the terminase subunits to form the packaging machine (PubMed:7799432). From Escherichia phage lambda (Bacteriophage lambda).
    842..859     -  misc_feature   MCS (fragment): pBluescript multiple cloning site
   1113..1353    +  promoter       U6 promoter: RNA polymerase III promoter for human U6 snRNA
   1498..1801    +  enhancer       CMV enhancer: human cytomegalovirus immediate early enhancer
   1802..2005    +  promoter       CMV promoter: human cytomegalovirus (CMV) immediate early promoter
   2049..2645    +  CDS            pac: PUAC_STRAD - Protein predicted: Swiss-Prot protein existence level 4. Detoxification of puromycin. From Streptomyces alboniger.
   2661..2713    +  CDS            T2A (fragment): 2A peptide from Thosea asigna virus capsid protein Eukaryotic ribosomes fail to insert a peptide bond between the Gly and Pro residues, yielding separate polypeptides.
   2754..3470    +  CDS            Emerald: Emerald is a basic (constitutively fluorescent) green fluorescent protein published in 1998, derived from Aequorea victoria. It is reported to be a very rapidly-maturing weak dimer.
   3531..4119    +  misc_feature   WPRE: woodchuck hepatitis virus posttranscriptional regulatory element
   4199..4333    -  polyA_signal   SV40 poly(A) signal: SV40 polyadenylation signal
   4356..4439    -  CDS            large T antigen (fragment): large T antigen from SV40 (simian virus 40)
   5181..5300    -  CDS            B (fragment): PORTL_LAMBD - Experimental evidence at protein level: Swiss-Prot protein existence level 1. Forms the portal vertex of the capsid (PubMed:6228056, PubMed:6232391). This portal plays critical roles in head assembly, genome packaging, neck/tail attachment, and genome ejection (Probable). The portal protein multimerizes as a single ring-shaped homododecamer arranged around a central channel (PubMed:6232391). Binds to the terminase subunits to form the packaging machine (PubMed:7799432). From Escherichia phage lambda (Bacteriophage lambda).
   5302..5457    +  CDS            lacZα (fragment): LacZα fragment of β-galactosidase; lacZ fragment
   5462..5890    +  rep_origin     f1 ori (sequence partly withheld): f1 bacteriophage origin of replication; arrow indicates direction of (+) strand synthesis
   5943..6047    +  promoter       AmpR promoter: bla
   6048..6908    +  CDS            AmpR: β-lactamase; bla; confers resistance to ampicillin, carbenicillin, and related antibiotics
   7079..7667    +  rep_origin     ori: high-copy-number ColE1/pMB1/pBR322/pUC origin of replication
   7850..7942    +  CDS            lacI (fragment): lac repressor; lacI; The lac repressor binds to the lac operator to inhibit transcription in E. coli. This inhibition can be relieved by adding lactose or isopropyl-β-D-thiogalactopyranoside (IPTG).
   7955..7976    +  protein_bind   CAP binding site: CAP binding activates transcription in the presence of cAMP. E. coli catabolite activator protein
   7991..8021    +  promoter       lac promoter: promoter for the E. coli lac operon
>Addgene plasmid #133367 | BII-Sh-PnGW-CMV-Luc | addgene full sequence | sequence record 267540 | Addgene NGS Result
TGTGGAATTGTGAGCGGATAACAATTTCACACAGGAAACAGCTATGACCATGATTACGCCAAGCGCGCCC
GCCGGGTAACTCACGGGGTATCCATGTCCATTTCTGCGGCATCCAGCCAGGATACCCGTCCTCGCTGACG
TAATATCCCAGCGCCGCACCGCTGTCATTAATCTGCACACCGGCACGGCAGTTCCGGCTGTCGCCGGTAT
TGTTCGGGTTGCTGATGCGCTTCGGGCTGACCATCCGGAACTGTGTCCGGAAAAGCCGCGACGAACTGGT
ATCCCAGGTGGCCTGAACGAACAGTTCACCGTTAAAGGCGTGCATGGCCACACCTTCCCGAATCATCATG
GTAAACGTGCGTTTTCGCTCAACGTCAATGCAGCAGCAGTCATCCTCGGCAAACTCTTTCCATGCCGCTT
CAACCTCGCGGGAAAAGGCACGGGCTTCTTCCTCCCCGATGCCCAGATAGCGCCAGCTTGGGCGATGACT
GAGCCGGAAAAAAGACCCGACGATATGATCCTGATGCAGCTAGATTAACCCTAGAAAGATAGTCTGCGTA
AAATTGACGCATGCATTCTTGAAATATTGCTCTCTCTTTCTAAATAGCGCGAATCCGTCGCTGTGCATTT
AGGACATCTCAGTCGCCGCTTGGAGCTCCCGTGAGGCGTGCTTGTCAATGCGGTAAGTGTCACTGATTTT
GAACTATAACGACCGCGTGAGTCAAAATGACGCATGATTATCTTTTACGTGACTTTTAAGATTTAACTCA
TACGATAATTATATTGTTATTTCATGTTCTACTTACGTGATAACTTATTATATATATATTTTCTTGTTAT
AGATCCACTAGTTCTAGAGGGACAGCCCCCCCCCAAAGCCCCCAGGGATGTAATTACGTCCCTCCCCCGC
TAGGGGGCAGCAGCGAGCCGCCCGGGGCTCCGCTCCGGTCCGGCGCTCCCCCCGCATCCCCGAGCCGGCA
GCGTGCGGGGACAGCCCGGGCACGGGGAAGGTGGCACGGGATCGCTTTCCTCTGAACGCTTCTCGCTGCT
CTTTGAGCCTGCAGACACCTGGGGGGATACGGGGAAAAGGCCTCCAGGGCCGCCCCTTCACCGAGGGCCT
ATTTCCCATGATTCCTTCATATTTGCATATACGATACAAGGCTGTTAGAGAGATAATTGGAATTAATTTG
ACTGTAAACACAAAGATATTAGTACAAAATACGTGACGTAGAAAGTAATAATTTCTTGGGTAGTTTGCAG
TTTTAAAATTATGTTTTAAAATGGACTATCATATGCTTACCGTAACTTGAAAGTATTTCGATTTCTTGGC
TTTATATATCTTGTGGAAAGGACGAAACACCGGTCACAGAATCGTCGTATGCAGCTCGAGCTGCATACGA
CGATTCTGTGATTTTTGCCTCCAAGGCCTGCAGGCATTAGTTATTAATAGTAATCAATTACGGGGTCATT
AGTTCATAGCCCATATATGGAGTTCCGCGTTACATAACTTACGGTAAATGGCCCGCCTGGCTGACCGCCC
AACGACCCCCGCCCATTGACGTCAATAATGACGTATGTTCCCATAGTAACGCCAATAGGGACTTTCCATT
GACGTCAATGGGTGGAGTATTTACGGTAAACTGCCCACTTGGCAGTACATCAAGTGTATCATATGCCAAG
TACGCCCCCTATTGACGTCAATGACGGTAAATGGCCCGCCTGGCATTATGCCCAGTACATGACCTTATGG
GACTTTCCTACTTGGCAGTACATCTACGTATTAGTCATCGCTATTACCATGGTGATGCGGTTTTGGCAGT
ACATCAATGGGCGTGGATAGCGGTTTGACTCACGGGGATTTCCAAGTCTCCACCCCATTGACGTCAATGG
GAGTTTGTTTTGGCACCAAAATCAACGGGACTTTCCAAAATGTCGTAACAACTCCGCCCCATTGACGCAA
ATGGGCGGTAGGCGTGTACGGTGGGAGGTCTATATAAGCAGAGCTGGTTTAGTGAACCTGCAGGTCGGCC
GCCACGACCGGTGCCACCATGACTGAATACAAACCAACTGTTCGCCTGGCAACTCGTGATGATGTTCCAC
GTGCAGTTCGCACCCTGGCTGCTGCATTTGCTGACTACCCTGCAACCCGTCACACTGTGGACCCAGACCG
CCACATTGAACGTGTGACTGAACTGCAGGAGCTGTTCCTGACCCGTGTGGGCCTGGACATTGGCAAAGTG
TGGGTGGCAGATGATGGTGCTGCTGTGGCAGTGTGGACCACCCCTGAATCTGTTGAAGCTGGTGCAGTGT
TTGCTGAGATTGGCCCACGCATGGCAGAACTGTCTGGCAGCCGCCTGGCAGCACAACAGCAGATGGAAGG
TCTGCTGGCACCACACCGCCCAAAAGAACCTGCTTGGTTCCTGGCAACTGTGGGTGTGAGCCCTGACCAC
CAGGGTAAGGGCCTGGGCTCTGCAGTGGTGCTGCCTGGTGTGGAAGCAGCTGAACGTGCAGGTGTGCCTG
CTTTCCTGGAGACCTCAGCTCCACGCAACCTGCCTTTCTATGAACGCCTGGGCTTCACTGTGACTGCTGA
TGTGGAAGTGCCAGAAGGCCCACGCACTTGGTGCATGACTCGCAAACCAGGTGCTAGCCTTGGCTCCGGC
GAGGGCAGGGGAAGTCTTCTAACATGCGGGGACGTGGAGGAAAATCCCGGCCCACTCGGCTACCCCTACG
ACGTGCCCGACTACGCCAGCGGCATGGTGAGCAAGGGCGAGGAGCTGTTCACCGGGGTGGTGCCCATCCT
GGTCGAGCTGGACGGCGACGTAAACGGCCACAAGTTCAGCGTGTCCGGCGAGGGCGAGGGCGATGCCACC
TACGGCAAGCTGACCCTGAAGTTCATCTGCACCACCGGCAAGCTGCCCGTGCCCTGGCCCACCCTCGTGA
CCACCTTCACCTACGGCGTGCAGTGCTTCGCCCGCTACCCCGACCACATGAAGCAGCACGACTTCTTCAA
GTCCGCCATGCCCGAAGGCTACGTCCAGGAGCGCACCATCTTCTTCAAGGACGACGGCAACTACAAGACC
CGCGCCGAGGTGAAGTTCGAGGGCGACACCCTGGTGAACCGCATCGAGCTGAAGGGCATCGACTTCAAGG
AGGACGGCAACATCCTGGGGCACAAGCTGGAGTACAACTACAACAGCCACAAGGTCTATATCACCGCCGA
CAAGCAGAAGAACGGCATCAAGGTGAACTTCAAGACCCGCCACAACATCGAGGACGGCAGCGTGCAGCTC
GCCGACCACTACCAGCAGAACACCCCCATCGGCGACGGCCCCGTGCTGCTGCCCGACAACCACTACCTGA
GCACCCAGTCCGCCCTGAGCAAAGACCCCAACGAGAAGCGCGATCACATGGTCCTGCTGGAGTTCGTGAC
CGCCGCCGGGATCACTCTCGGCATGGACGAGCTGTACAAGGGCCCCAAGAAGAAGCGCAAGGTGGGCGCC
TAAGTACAAGTAAGAGTTCGCGTCTGGAACAATCAACCTCTGGATTACAAAATTTGTGAAAGATTGACTG
GTATTCTTAACTATGTTGCTCCTTTTACGCTATGTGGATACGCTGCTTTAATGCCTTTGTATCATGCTAT
TGCTTCCCGTATGGCTTTCATTTTCTCCTCCTTGTATAAATCCTGGTTGCTGTCTCTTTATGAGGAGTTG
TGGCCCGTTGTCAGGCAACGTGGCGTGGTGTGCACTGTGTTTGCTGACGCAACCCCCACTGGTTGGGGCA
TTGCCACCACCTGTCAGCTCCTTTCCGGGACTTTCGCTTTCCCCCTCCCTATTGCCACGGCGGAACTCAT
CGCCGCCTGCCTTGCCCGCTGCTGGACAGGGGCTCGGCTGTTGGGCACTGACAATTCCGTGGTGTTGTCG
GGGAAGCTGACGTCCTTTCCATGGCTGCTCGCCTGTGTTGCCACCTGGATTCTGCGCGGGACGTCCTTCT
GCTACGTCCCTTCGGCCCTCAATCCAGCGGACCTTCCTTCCCGCGGCCTGCTGCCGGCTCTGCGGCCTCT
TCCGCGTCTTCGCCTTCGCCCTCAGACGAGTCGGATCTCCCTTTGGGCCGCCTCCCCGCCTGGAATTAAT
TCTGGCTAAGCACTTCGTGGCCGTCGATCGTTTAAAGGGAGGTAGTGAGTCGAGATATCGATACTAGTGA
TCCAGACATGATAAGATACATTGATGAGTTTGGACAAACCACAACTAGAATGCAGTGAAAAAAATGCTTT
ATTTGTGAAATTTGTGATGCTATTGCTTTATTTGTAACCATTATAAGCTGCAATAAACAAGTTAACAACA
ACAATTGCATTCATTTTATGTTTCAGGTTCAGGGGGAGGTGTGGGAGGTTTTTTAAAGCAAGTAAAACCT
CTACAAATGTGGTATGGCTGATTATGATCCTCTAGAGGGACAGCCCCCCCCCAAAGCCCCCAGGGATGTA
ATTACGTCCCTCCCCCGCTAGGGGGCAGCAGCGAGCCGCCCGGGGCTCCGCTCCGGTCCGGCGCTCCCCC
CGCATCCCCGAGCCGGCAGCGTGCGGGGACAGCCCGGGCACGGGGAAGGTGGCACGGGATCGCTTTCCTC
TGAACGCTTCTCGCTGCTCTTTGAGCCTGCAGACACCTGGGGGGATACGGGGAAAAAGCCATACCAATGG
AGCTCACGGGGACAGCCCCCCCCCAAAGCCCCCAGGGATGTAATTACGTCCCTCCCCCGCTAGGGGGCAG
CAGCGAGCCGCCCGGGGCTCCGCTCCGGTCCGGCGCTCCCCCCGCATCCCCGAGCCGGCAGCGTGCGGGG
ACAGCCCGGGCACGGGGAAGGTGGCACGGGATCGCTTTCCTCTGAACGCTTCTCGCTGCTCTTTGAGCCT
GCAGACACCTGGGGGGATACGGGGAAAAAGAATTCGATAAAAGTTTTGTTACTTTATAGAAGAAATTTTG
AGTTTTTGTTTTTTTTAATAAATAAATAAACATAAATAAATTGTTTGTTGAATTTATTATTAGTATGTAA
GTGTAAATATAATAAAACTTAATATCTATTCAAATTAATAAATAAACCTCGATATACAGACCGATAAAAC
ACATGCGTCAATTTTACACATGATTATCTTTAACGTACGTCACAATATGATTATCTTTCTAGGGTTAATC
TAGCTGCGTGTTCTGCAGCGTGTCGAGCATCTTCATCTGCTCCATCACGCTGTAAAACACATTTGCACCG
CGAGTCTGCCCGTCCTCCACGGGTTCAAAAACGTGAATGAACGAGGCGCGCTCACTGGCCGTCGTTTTAC
AACGTCGTGACTGGGAAAACCCTGGCGTTACCCAACTTAATCGCCTTGCAGCACATCCCCCTTTCGCCAG
CTGGCGTAATAGCGAAGAGGCCCGCACCGATCGCCCTTCCCAACAGTTGCGCAGCCTGAATGGCGAATGG
G
[124 nt withheld, positions 5462-5585]
C
[91 nt withheld, positions 5587-5677]
A
[49 nt withheld, positions 5679-5727]
CCTTTGACGTTGGAGTCCACGTTCTTT
[37 nt withheld, positions 5755-5791]
ACCCTATCTCGGTCTATTCTTTTGATTTATAAGGGATTTTGCCGATTTCGGCCTATTGGTTAAAAAATGA
GCTGATTTAACAAAAATTTAACGCGAATTTTAACAAAATATTAACGCTTACAATTTAGGTGGCACTTTTC
GGGGAAATGTGCGCGGAACCCCTATTTGTTTATTTTTCTAAATACATTCAAATATGTATCCGCTCATGAG
ACAATAACCCTGATAAATGCTTCAATAATATTGAAAAAGGAAGAGTATGAGTATTCAACATTTCCGTGTC
GCCCTTATTCCCTTTTTTGCGGCATTTTGCCTTCCTGTTTTTGCTCACCCAGAAACGCTGGTGAAAGTAA
AAGATGCTGAAGATCAGTTGGGTGCACGAGTGGGTTACATCGAACTGGATCTCAACAGCGGTAAGATCCT
TGAGAGTTTTCGCCCCGAAGAACGTTTTCCAATGATGAGCACTTTTAAAGTTCTGCTATGTGGCGCGGTA
TTATCCCGTATTGACGCCGGGCAAGAGCAACTCGGTCGCCGCATACACTATTCTCAGAATGACTTGGTTG
AGTACTCACCAGTCACAGAAAAGCATCTTACGGATGGCATGACAGTAAGAGAATTATGCAGTGCTGCCAT
AACCATGAGTGATAACACTGCGGCCAACTTACTTCTGACAACGATCGGAGGACCGAAGGAGCTAACCGCT
TTTTTGCACAACATGGGGGATCATGTAACTCGCCTTGATCGTTGGGAACCGGAGCTGAATGAAGCCATAC
CAAACGACGAGCGTGACACCACGATGCCTGTAGCAATGGCAACAACGTTGCGCAAACTATTAACTGGCGA
ACTACTTACTCTAGCTTCCCGGCAACAATTAATAGACTGGATGGAGGCGGATAAAGTTGCAGGACCACTT
CTGCGCTCGGCCCTTCCGGCTGGCTGGTTTATTGCTGATAAATCTGGAGCCGGTGAGCGTGGGTCTCGCG
GTATCATTGCAGCACTGGGGCCAGATGGTAAGCCCTCCCGTATCGTAGTTATCTACACGACGGGGAGTCA
GGCAACTATGGATGAACGAAATAGACAGATCGCTGAGATAGGTGCCTCACTGATTAAGCATTGGTAACTG
TCAGACCAAGTTTACTCATATATACTTTAGATTGATTTAAAACTTCATTTTTAATTTAAAAGGATCTAGG
TGAAGATCCTTTTTGATAATCTCATGACCAAAATCCCTTAACGTGAGTTTTCGTTCCACTGAGCGTCAGA
CCCCGTAGAAAAGATCAAAGGATCTTCTTGAGATCCTTTTTTTCTGCGCGTAATCTGCTGCTTGCAAACA
AAAAAACCACCGCTACCAGCGGTGGTTTGTTTGCCGGATCAAGAGCTACCAACTCTTTTTCCGAAGGTAA
CTGGCTTCAGCAGAGCGCAGATACCAAATACTGTTCTTCTAGTGTAGCCGTAGTTAGGCCACCACTTCAA
GAACTCTGTAGCACCGCCTACATACCTCGCTCTGCTAATCCTGTTACCAGTGGCTGCTGCCAGTGGCGAT
AAGTCGTGTCTTACCGGGTTGGACTCAAGACGATAGTTACCGGATAAGGCGCAGCGGTCGGGCTGAACGG
GGGGTTCGTGCACACAGCCCAGCTTGGAGCGAACGACCTACACCGAACTGAGATACCTACAGCGTGAGCT
ATGAGAAAGCGCCACGCTTCCCGAAGGGAGAAAGGCGGACAGGTATCCGGTAAGCGGCAGGGTCGGAACA
GGAGAGCGCACGAGGGAGCTTCCAGGGGGAAACGCCTGGTATCTTTATAGTCCTGTCGGGTTTCGCCACC
TCTGACTTGAGCGTCGATTTTTGTGATGCTCGTCAGGGGGGCGGAGCCTATGGAAAAACGCCAGCAACGC
GGCCTTTTTACGGTTCCTGGCCTTTTGCTGGCCTTTTGCTCACATGTTCTTTCCTGCGTTATCCCCTGAT
TCTGTGGATAACCGTATTACCGCCTTTGAGTGAGCTGATACCGCTCGCCGCAGCCGAACGACCGAGCGCA
GCGAGTCAGTGAGCGAGGAAGCGGAAGAGCGCCCAATACGCAAACCGCCTCTCCCCGCGCGTTGGCCGAT
TCATTAATGCAGCTGGCACGACAGGTTTCCCGACTGGAAAGCGGGCAGTGAGCGCAACGCAATTAATGTG
AGTTAGCTCACTCATTAGGCACCCCAGGCTTTACACTTTATGCTTCCGGCTCGTATGTTG
